# Supplementary material for: Sustainable Production of Bio-Based Geraniol: Heterologous Expression of Early Terpenoid Pathway Enzymes in Chlamydomonas reinhardtii
Source: ACS Synth Biol. 2025 Aug 26;14(9):3753–66. doi: 10.1021/acssynbio.5c00510 (PMC12455652; doi:10.1021/acssynbio.5c00510)
Supplement: Supplementary file 2 [file sb5c00510_si_002.txt]

Sustainable production of bio-based geraniol: heterologous expression of early terpenoid pathway enzymes in Chlamydomonas reinhardtii

Federico Perozeni1#, Edoardo Ceschi1#, Giovanni Luzzini1, Davide Slaghenaufi1, Matteo Pivato1, Stefano Cazzaniga1, Thomas Baier2, Alexander Einhaus2, Sebastian Overmans3, Kyle J. Lauersen3, Maurizio Ugliano1, Matteo Ballottari1*

1 Department of Biotechnology, University of Verona, Strada le Grazie 15, 37134 Verona, Italy
2 Bielefeld University, Faculty of Biology, Center for Biotechnology (CeBiTec), Universitätsstrasse 27, 33615, Bielefeld, Germany.
3 Bioengineering Program, Biological Environmental Sciences and Engineering Division (BESE), King Abdullah University of Science and Technology (KAUST), 239555, Thuwal, Saudi Arabia.
 
‡These authors contributed equally.

*Corresponding author: Matteo Ballottari 
Email: matteo.ballottari@univr.it
Phone: +39 045 8027823


The data herein reported are the plasmids, genes, and codon-optimized sequences for the synthetic genes used in the transformation of Chlamydomonas reinhardtii


LOCUS       CrGES_YFP_Paro        8854 bp    DNA     circular SYN 24-JUN-2025
DEFINITION  .
ACCESSION   .
VERSION     .
KEYWORDS    .
SOURCE      synthetic DNA construct
  ORGANISM  recombinant plasmid
REFERENCE   1  (bases 1 to 8854)
  AUTHORS   .
  TITLE     Direct Submission
  JOURNAL   Exported Jun 24, 2025 from SnapGene 8.1.0
            https://www.snapgene.com
FEATURES             Location/Qualifiers
     source          1..8854
                     /mol_type="other DNA"
                     /organism="recombinant plasmid"
     rep_origin      complement(24..330)
                     /direction=LEFT
                     /label=f1ori
                     /note="color: #497396"
     misc_feature    complement(360..507)
                     /label=lacZ_a_KS
                     /note="color: #00cece; direction: LEFT"
     primer_bind     523..544
                     /label=InsrtCKpJR38_Fw
                     /note="color: #009702; direction: RIGHT"
     promoter        572..838
                     /label=HSP70Ap promoter
                     /label=HSP70Ap
                     /note="color: #ff051a; direction: RIGHT"
     promoter        join(845..1073,1219..1222)
                     /label=RBCS2p promoter
                     /label=RBCS2p
                     /note="This forward directional feature has 2 segments:
                        1:  845 .. 1073 / #087aff
                        2: 1219 .. 1222 / #087aff"
     CDS             join(1226..1712,1858..2306,2452..2962,3108..3448)
                     /codon_start=1
                     /product="From Catharanthus roseus"
                     /label=CrGES
                     /note="This feature has 4 segments:
                        1: 1226 .. 1712 / #a6acb3
                        2: 1858 .. 2306 / #a6acb3
                        3: 2452 .. 2962 / #a6acb3
                        4: 3108 .. 3448 / #a6acb3"
                     /translation="MGSAATISNLSFLAKSRALSRPSSSSLSWLERPKTSSTICMSMPS
                     SSSSSSSSSMSLPLATPLIKDNESLIKFLRQPLVLPHEVDDSTKRRELLERTRKELELN
                     AEKPLEALKMIDIIQRLGLSYHFEDDINSILTGFSNISSQTHEDLLTASLCFRLLRHNG
                     HKINPDIFQKFMDNNGKFKDSLKDDTLGMLSLYEASYLGANGEEILMEAQEFTKTHLKN
                     SLPAMAPSLSKKVSQALEQPRHRRMLRLEARRFIEEYGAENDHNPDLLELAKLDYNKVQ
                     SLHQMELSEITRWWKQLGLVDKLTFARDRPLECFLWTVGLLPEPKYSGCRIELAKTIAI
                     LLVIDDIFDTHGTLDELLLFTNAIKRWDLEAMEDLPEYMRICYMALYNTTNEICYKVLK
                     ENGWSVLPYLKATWIDMIEGFMVEAEWFNSDYVPNMEEYVENGVRTAGSYMALVHLFFL
                     IGQGVTEDNVKLLIKPYPKLFSSSGRILRLWDDLGTAKEEQERGDLASSIQLFMREKEI
                     KSEEEGRKGILEIIENLWKELNGELVYREEMPLAIIKTAFNMARASQVVYQHEEDTYFS
                     SVDNYVKALFFTPCFGSGRS"
     intron          1713..1857
                     /label=rbcs2 intron1
                     /note="color: #------"
     intron          2307..2451
                     /label=rbcs2 intron1
                     /note="color: #------"
     intron          2963..3107
                     /label=rbcs2 intron1
                     /note="color: #------"
     gene            join(3455..3764,4094..4497)
                     /label=mVenus
                     /note="This forward directional feature has 2 segments:
                        1: 3455 .. 3764 / #fff424
                        2: 4094 .. 4497 / #fff424"
     intron          3765..4093
                     /label=rbcS2 intron 2
                     /note="color: #------"
     CDS             4498..4509
                     /codon_start=1
                     /product="Factor Xa recognition and cleavage site"
                     /label=Factor Xa site
                     /note="color: #cc99b2"
                     /translation="IEGR"
     CDS             4522..4545
                     /codon_start=1
                     /product="peptide that binds Strep-Tactin(R), an engineered
                     form of streptavidin"
                     /label=Strep-Tag II
                     /note="color: #cc99b2"
                     /translation="WSHPQFEK"
     misc_feature    4549..4782
                     /label=3'UTR
                     /note="color: #087aff"
     misc_feature    4790..4794
                     /label=MCS
                     /note="color: #ffac00"
     promoter        4795..5061
                     /label=HSP70Ap
                     /label=HSP70Ap(1)
                     /note="color: #ff051a; direction: RIGHT"
     promoter        join(5068..5296,5442..5443)
                     /label=RBCS2p promoter
                     /label=RBCS2p
                     /note="This forward directional feature has 2 segments:
                        1: 5068 .. 5296 / #087aff
                        2: 5442 .. 5443 / #087aff"
     CDS             5484..6287
                     /codon_start=1
                     /label=APHVIII
                     /note="color: #ff0606"
                     /translation="MDDALRALRGRYPGCEWVVVEDGASGAGVYRLRGGGRELFVKVAA
                     LGAGVGLLGEAERLVWLAEVGIPVPRVVEGGGDERVAWLVTEAVPGRPASARWPREQRL
                     DVAVALAGLARSLHALDWERCPFDRSLAVTVPQAARAVAEGSVDLEDLDEERKGWSGER
                     LLAELERTRPADEDLAVCHGDLCPDNVLLDPRTCEVTGLIDVGRVGRADRHSDLALVLR
                     ELAHEEDPWFGPECSAAFLREYGRGWDGAVSEEKLAFYRLLDEFF"
     misc_feature    6297..6535
                     /label=3'UTR
                     /label=3'UTR(1)
                     /note="color: #087aff"
     rep_origin      complement(6986..7605)
                     /direction=LEFT
                     /label=pBR322ori
                     /note="color: #497396"
     gene            complement(7754..8614)
                     /label=Ampicillin
                     /note="color: #ff0606; direction: LEFT"
     promoter        complement(8662..8689)
                     /label=AmpRp promoter
                     /label=AmpRp
                     /note="color: #009702; direction: LEFT"
ORIGIN
        1 atagaccgag atagggttga gtgttgttcc agtttggaac aagagtccac tattaaagaa
       61 cgtggactcc aacgtcaaag gnnnnnnnnn nnnnnnnnnn nnnnnnnnnn nnnnnnnnnn
      121 nnnnnnnnnn tnnnnnnnnn nnnnnnnnnn nnnnnnnnnn nnnnnnnnnn nnnnnnnnnn
      181 nnnnnnnnnn nnnnnnnnnn nnnnnnnnnn nnnnnnnnnn nngnnnnnnn nnnnnnnnnn
      241 nnnnnnnnnn nnnnnnnnnn nnnnnnnnnn nnnnnnnnnn nnnnnnnnnn nnnnnnnnnn
      301 nnnnnnnnnn nnnnnnnnnn nnnnnnnnnn nnnnnnnnnn nnnnnnnccc attcgccatt
      361 caggctgcgc aactgttggg aagggcgatc ggtgcgggcc tcttcgctat tacgccagct
      421 ggcgaaaggg ggatgtgctg caaggcgatt aagttgggta acgccagggt tttcccagtc
      481 acgacgttgt aaaacgacgg ccagtgagcg cgcgtaatac gactcactat agggcgaatt
      541 ggagctccac cgcggtggcg gccgctctag agctgaggct tgacatgatt ggtgcgtatg
      601 tttgtatgaa gctacaggac tgatttggcg ggctatgagg gcgggggaag ctctggaagg
      661 gccgcgatgg ggcgcgcggc gtccagaagg cgccatacgg cccgctggcg gcacccatcc
      721 ggtataaaag cccgcgaccc cgaacggtga cctccacttt cagcgacaaa cgagcactta
      781 tacatacgcg actattctgc cgctatacat aaccactcag ctagcttaag atcccatcac
      841 cggtgcatgc cgggcgcgcc agaaggagcg cagccaaacc aggatgatgt ttgatggggt
      901 atttgagcac ttgcaaccct tatccggaag ccccctggcc cacaaaggct aggcgccaat
      961 gcaagcagtt cgcatgcagc ccctggagcg gtgccctcct gataaaccgg ccagggggcc
     1021 tatgttcttt acttttttac aagagaagtc actcaacatc ttaaaatggc caggtgagtc
     1081 gacgagcaag cccggcggat caggcagcgt gcttgcagat ttgacttgca acgcccgcat
     1141 tgtgtcgacg aaggcttttg gctcctctgt cgctgtctca agcagcatct aaccctgcgt
     1201 cgccgtttcc atttgcagga tgcatatggg atccgccgcc accatcagca acctgagctt
     1261 cctggccaag agccgcgccc tgagccgccc cagcagcagc agcctgagct ggctggagcg
     1321 ccccaagacc agcagcacca tctgcatgag catgcccagc agcagcagca gcagcagcag
     1381 cagcagcatg agcctgcccc tggccacccc cctgatcaag gacaacgaga gcctgatcaa
     1441 gttcctgcgc cagcccctgg tgctgcccca cgaggtggac gacagcacca agcgccgcga
     1501 gctgctggag cgcacccgca aggagctgga gctgaacgcc gagaagcccc tggaggccct
     1561 gaagatgatc gacatcatcc agcgcctggg cctgagctac cacttcgagg acgacatcaa
     1621 cagcatcctg accggcttca gcaacatcag cagccagacc cacgaggacc tgctgaccgc
     1681 cagcctgtgc ttccgcctgc tgcgccacaa cggtgagtcg acgagcaagc ccggcggatc
     1741 aggcagcgtg cttgcagatt tgacttgcaa cgcccgcatt gtgtcgacga aggcttttgg
     1801 ctcctctgtc gctgtctcaa gcagcatcta accctgcgtc gccgtttcca tttgcaggcc
     1861 acaagatcaa ccccgacatc ttccagaagt tcatggacaa caacggcaag ttcaaggaca
     1921 gcctgaagga cgacaccctg ggcatgctga gcctgtacga ggccagctac ctgggcgcca
     1981 acggcgagga gatcctgatg gaggcccagg agttcaccaa gacccacctg aagaacagcc
     2041 tgcccgccat ggcccccagc ctgagcaaga aggtgagcca ggccctggag cagccccgcc
     2101 accgccgcat gctgcgcctg gaggcccgcc gcttcatcga ggagtacggc gccgagaacg
     2161 accacaaccc cgacctgctg gagctggcca agctggacta caacaaggtg cagagcctgc
     2221 accagatgga gctgagcgag atcacccgct ggtggaagca gctgggcctg gtggacaagc
     2281 tgaccttcgc ccgcgaccgc cccctggtga gtcgacgagc aagcccggcg gatcaggcag
     2341 cgtgcttgca gatttgactt gcaacgcccg cattgtgtcg acgaaggctt ttggctcctc
     2401 tgtcgctgtc tcaagcagca tctaaccctg cgtcgccgtt tccatttgca ggagtgcttc
     2461 ctgtggaccg tgggcctgct gcccgagccc aagtacagcg gctgccgcat cgagctggcc
     2521 aagaccatcg ccatcctgct ggtgatcgac gacatcttcg acacccacgg caccctggac
     2581 gagctgctgc tgttcaccaa cgccatcaag cgctgggacc tggaggccat ggaggacctg
     2641 cccgagtaca tgcgcatctg ctacatggcc ctgtacaaca ccaccaacga aatttgttac
     2701 aaggtgctga aggagaacgg ctggagcgtg ctgccctacc tgaaggccac ctggatcgac
     2761 atgatcgagg gcttcatggt ggaggccgag tggttcaaca gcgactacgt gcccaacatg
     2821 gaggagtacg tggagaacgg cgtgcgcacc gccggcagct acatggccct ggtgcacctg
     2881 ttcttcctga tcggccaggg cgtgaccgag gacaacgtga agctgctgat caagccctac
     2941 cccaagctgt tcagcagcag cggtgagtcg acgagcaagc ccggcggatc aggcagcgtg
     3001 cttgcagatt tgacttgcaa cgcccgcatt gtgtcgacga aggcttttgg ctcctctgtc
     3061 gctgtctcaa gcagcatcta accctgcgtc gccgtttcca tttgcaggcc gcatcctgcg
     3121 cctgtgggac gacctgggca ccgccaagga ggagcaggag cgcggcgacc tggccagcag
     3181 catccagctg ttcatgcgcg agaaggagat caagagcgag gaggagggcc gcaagggcat
     3241 cctggagatc atcgagaacc tgtggaagga gctgaacggc gagctggtgt accgcgagga
     3301 gatgcccctg gccatcatca agaccgcctt caacatggcc cgcgccagcc aggtggtgta
     3361 ccagcacgag gaggacacct acttcagcag cgtggacaac tacgtgaagg ccctgttctt
     3421 caccccctgc ttcggcagcg gcagatctga cgtcgtgagc aagggcgagg agctgttcac
     3481 cggcgtggtg cccatcctgg tggagctgga cggcgacgtg aacggccaca agttcagcgt
     3541 gagcggcgag ggcgagggcg acgccaccta cggcaagctg accctgaagc tgatctgcac
     3601 caccggcaag ctgcccgtgc cctggcccac cctggtgacc accctgggct acggcctgca
     3661 gtgcttcgcc cgctaccccg accacatgaa gcagcacgac ttcttcaaga gcgccatgcc
     3721 cgagggctac gtgcaggagc gcaccatctt cttcaaggac gacggtgagc ttgcggggtt
     3781 gcgagcaaca ctccagcaac gaacagtgcc caagtcagga atctgcagtc agcctgggct
     3841 ttcggcggct ttttcttggg caaacagctt gcactcatgc cagcgcggct tgtccagcct
     3901 cacttgagct ttccagctgc taccagccgg gctatacgac agcgacagag ccatagcgtg
     3961 gaatcactta tttgggttgc cgaagtagcg gtcggagcgt gagttcttgg tcaagccgcc
     4021 ccttatccgg ttcctgtccg tgtctttgtc cctcgttcac ccttcgcggc acccttcatc
     4081 cccttgcttg caggtaacta caagacccgc gccgaggtga agttcgaggg cgacaccctg
     4141 gtgaaccgca tcgagctgaa gggcatcgac ttcaaggagg acggcaacat cctgggccac
     4201 aagctggagt acaactacaa cagccacaac gtgtacatca ccgccgacaa gcagaagaac
     4261 ggcatcaagg ccaacttcaa gatccgccac aacatcgagg acggcggcgt gcagctggcc
     4321 gaccactacc agcagaacac ccccatcggc gacggccccg tgctgctgcc cgacaaccac
     4381 tacctgagct accagagcaa gctgagcaag gaccccaacg agaagcgcga ccacatggtg
     4441 ctgctggagt tcgtgaccgc cgccggcatc accctgggca tggacgagct gtacaagatc
     4501 gagggcaggg atatcgaatt ctggagccac ccgcagttcg agaagtaacc gctccgtgta
     4561 aatggaggcg ctcgttgatc tgagccttgc cccctgacga acggcggtgg atggaagata
     4621 ctgctctcaa gtgctgaagc ggtagcttag ctccccgttt cgtgctgatc agtctttttc
     4681 aacacgtaaa aagcggagga gttttgcaat tttgttggtt gtaacgatcc tccgttgatt
     4741 ttggcctctt tctccatggg cgggctgggc gtatttgaag cgactagtac gcgtgctgag
     4801 gcttgacatg attggtgcgt atgtttgtat gaagctacag gactgatttg gcgggctatg
     4861 agggcggggg aagctctgga agggccgcga tggggcgcgc ggcgtccaga aggcgccata
     4921 cggcccgctg gcggcaccca tccggtataa aagcccgcga ccccgaacgg tgacctccac
     4981 tttcagcgac aaacgagcac ttatacatac gcgactattc tgccgctata cataaccact
     5041 cagctagctt aagatcccat ccctagggca tgccgggcgc gccagaagga gcgcagccaa
     5101 accaggatga tgtttgatgg ggtatttgag cacttgcaac ccttatccgg aagccccctg
     5161 gcccacaaag gctaggcgcc aatgcaagca gttcgcatgc agcccctgga gcggtgccct
     5221 cctgataaac cggccagggg gcctatgttc tttacttttt tacaagagaa gtcactcaac
     5281 atcttaaaat ggccaggtga gtcgacgagc aagcccggcg gatcaggcag cgtgcttgca
     5341 gatttgactt gcaacgcccg cattgtgtcg acgaaggctt ttggctcctc tgtcgctgtc
     5401 tcaagcagca tctaaccctg cgtcgccgtt tccatttgca ggaagcttac tccgccctcc
     5461 ccggtgctga agaatttcga agcatggacg atgcgttgcg tgcactgcgg ggtcggtatc
     5521 ccggttgtga gtgggttgtt gtggaggatg gggcctcggg ggctggtgtt tatcggcttc
     5581 ggggtggtgg gcgggagttg tttgtcaagg tggcagctct gggggccggg gtgggcttgt
     5641 tgggtgaggc tgagcggctg gtgtggttgg cggaggtggg gattcccgta cctcgtgttg
     5701 tggagggtgg tggggacgag agggtcgcct ggttggtcac cgaagcggtt ccggggcgtc
     5761 cggccagtgc gcggtggccg cgggagcagc ggctggacgt ggcggtggcg ctcgcggggc
     5821 tcgctcgttc gctgcacgcg ctggactggg agcggtgtcc gttcgatcgc agtctcgcgg
     5881 tgacggtgcc gcaggcggcc cgtgctgtcg ctgaagggag cgtcgacttg gaggatctgg
     5941 acgaggagcg gaaggggtgg tcgggggagc ggcttctcgc cgagctggag cggactcggc
     6001 ctgcggacga ggatctggcg gtttgccacg gtgacctgtg cccggacaac gtgctgctcg
     6061 accctcgtac ctgcgaggtg accgggctga tcgacgtggg gcgggtcggc cgtgcggacc
     6121 ggcactccga tctcgcgctg gtgctgcgcg agctggccca cgaggaggac ccgtggttcg
     6181 ggccggagtg ttccgcggcg ttcctgcggg agtacgggcg cgggtgggat ggggcggtat
     6241 cggaggaaaa gctggcgttt taccggctgt tggacgagtt cttctgactc gagtgaccgc
     6301 tccgtgtaaa tggaggcgct cgttgatctg agccttgccc cctgacgaac ggcggtggat
     6361 ggaagatact gctctcaagt gctgaagcgg tagcttagct ccccgtttcg tgctgatcag
     6421 tctttttcaa cacgtaaaaa gcggaggagt tttgcaattt tgttggttgt aacgatcctc
     6481 cgttgatttt ggcctctttc tccatgggcg ggctgggcgt atttgaagcg gacccggtac
     6541 ccagcttttg ttccctttag tgagggttaa ttgcgcgctt ggcgtaatca tggtcatagc
     6601 tgtttcctgt gtgaaattgt tatccgctca caattccaca caacatacga gccggaagca
     6661 taaagtgtaa agcctggggt gcctaatgag tgagctaact cacattaatt gcgttgcgct
     6721 cactgcccgc tttccagtcg ggaaacctgt cgtgccagct gcattaatga atcggccaac
     6781 gcgcggggag aggcggtttg cgtattgggc gctcttccgc ttcctcgctc actgactcgc
     6841 tgcgctcggt cgttcggctg cggcgagcgg tatcagctca ctcaaaggcg gtaatacggt
     6901 tatccacaga atcaggggat aacgcaggaa agaacatgtg agcaaaaggc cagcaaaagg
     6961 ccaggaaccg taaaaaggcc gcgttgctgg cgtttttcca taggctccgc ccccctgacg
     7021 agcatcacaa aaatcgacgc tcaagtcaga ggtggcgaaa cccgacagga ctataaagat
     7081 accaggcgtt tccccctgga agctccctcg tgcgctctcc tgttccgacc ctgccgctta
     7141 ccggatacct gtccgccttt ctcccttcgg gaagcgtggc gctttctcat agctcacgct
     7201 gtaggtatct cagttcggtg taggtcgttc gctccaagct gggctgtgtg cacgaacccc
     7261 ccgttcagcc cgaccgctgc gccttatccg gtaactatcg tcttgagtcc aacccggtaa
     7321 gacacgactt atcgccactg gcagcagcca ctggtaacag gattagcaga gcgaggtatg
     7381 taggcggtgc tacagagttc ttgaagtggt ggcctaacta cggctacact agaaggacag
     7441 tatttggtat ctgcgctctg ctgaagccag ttaccttcgg aaaaagagtt ggtagctctt
     7501 gatccggcaa acaaaccacc gctggtagcg gtggtttttt tgtttgcaag cagcagatta
     7561 cgcgcagaaa aaaaggatct caagaagatc ctttgatctt ttctacgggg tctgacgctc
     7621 agtggaacga aaactcacgt taagggattt tggtcatgag attatcaaaa aggatcttca
     7681 cctagatcct tttaaattaa aaatgaagtt ttaaatcaat ctaaagtata tatgagtaaa
     7741 cttggtctga cagttaccaa tgcttaatca gtgaggcacc tatctcagcg atctgtctat
     7801 ttcgttcatc catagttgcc tgactccccg tcgtgtagat aactacgata cgggagggct
     7861 taccatctgg ccccagtgct gcaatgatac cgcgagaccc acgctcaccg gctccagatt
     7921 tatcagcaat aaaccagcca gccggaaggg ccgagcgcag aagtggtcct gcaactttat
     7981 ccgcctccat ccagtctatt aattgttgcc gggaagctag agtaagtagt tcgccagtta
     8041 atagtttgcg caacgttgtt gccattgcta caggcatcgt ggtgtcacgc tcgtcgtttg
     8101 gtatggcttc attcagctcc ggttcccaac gatcaaggcg agttacatga tcccccatgt
     8161 tgtgcaaaaa agcggttagc tccttcggtc ctccgatcgt tgtcagaagt aagttggccg
     8221 cagtgttatc actcatggtt atggcagcac tgcataattc tcttactgtc atgccatccg
     8281 taagatgctt ttctgtgact ggtgagtact caaccaagtc attctgagaa tagtgtatgc
     8341 ggcgaccgag ttgctcttgc ccggcgtcaa tacgggataa taccgcgcca catagcagaa
     8401 ctttaaaagt gctcatcatt ggaaaacgtt cttcggggcg aaaactctca aggatcttac
     8461 cgctgttgag atccagttcg atgtaaccca ctcgtgcacc caactgatct tcagcatctt
     8521 ttactttcac cagcgtttct gggtgagcaa aaacaggaag gcaaaatgcc gcaaaaaagg
     8581 gaataagggc gacacggaaa tgttgaatac tcatactctt cctttttcaa tattattgaa
     8641 gcatttatca gggttattgt ctcatgagcg gatacatatt tgaatgtatt tagaaaaata
     8701 aacaaatagg ggttccgcgc acatttcccc gaaaagtgcc acactaaatt gtaagcgtta
     8761 atattttgtt aaaattcgcg ttaaattttt gttaaatcag ctcatttttt aaccaatagg
     8821 ccgaaatcgg caaaatccct tataaatcaa aaga
//


LOCUS       PsaD_LeGPPS_mCherry_Hyg        7947 bp    DNA     circular SYN 24-JUN-2025
DEFINITION  .
ACCESSION   .
VERSION     .
KEYWORDS    .
SOURCE      synthetic DNA construct
  ORGANISM  recombinant plasmid
REFERENCE   1  (bases 1 to 7947)
  AUTHORS   Trial User
  TITLE     Direct Submission
  JOURNAL   Exported Jun 24, 2025 from SnapGene 8.1.0
            https://www.snapgene.com
FEATURES             Location/Qualifiers
     source          1..7947
                     /mol_type="other DNA"
                     /organism="recombinant plasmid"
     rep_origin      complement(24..330)
                     /direction=LEFT
                     /label=f1ori
                     /note="color: #497396"
     misc_feature    complement(360..507)
                     /label=lacZ_a_KS
                     /note="color: #00cece; direction: LEFT"
     promoter        516..533
                     /label=T7_promoter
                     /note="color: #009702"
     promoter        572..838
                     /label=HSP70Ap promoter
                     /label=HSP70Ap
                     /note="color: #ff051a; direction: RIGHT"
     promoter        join(845..1073,1219..1222)
                     /label=RBCS2p promoter
                     /label=RBCS2p
                     /note="This forward directional feature has 2 segments:
                        1:  845 .. 1073 / #087aff
                        2: 1219 .. 1222 / #087aff"
     misc_feature    1074..1218
                     /label=RBCS2i
                     /note="color: #00cece"
     CDS             join(1226..1597,1743..2133,2279..2581)
                     /codon_start=1
                     /product="From Lithospermum erythrorhizon
                     "
                     /label=LeGPPS
                     /note="This feature has 3 segments:
                        1: 1226 .. 1597 / #339966
                        2: 1743 .. 2133 / #339966
                        3: 2279 .. 2581 / #339966"
                     /translation="MGSASQAGAVSLNQKQKFMDVYTVLKSELVKDTLFEWTDDSRQWV
                     ERMLDYNVPGGKLNRGLAVIDSYNLLQEGRDLTEDELFLASVLGWCVEWFQAYFLVHDD
                     IMDNSTTRRGQPCWYKLPKVGMIAVNDGVILRNHIPRILKKYFRDKPYYVNLLDVFNEI
                     EFLTASGQMIDLVTTLQGEKDLSKYTLDLYRRIVLFKTSYYSFYLPVACALLMAGEKLE
                     DHDLVKDALIKMGEYFQIQDDYLDCYGAPETIGKIGTDIEDFKCSWMVVKAVEKCNEGQ
                     RKILYENYGMENHASVAKVKALYNDLDLKGVFEEYESSVYKKLTATIEAHSSPAVQAVL
                     KSFLSKIYKREKGSG"
     intron          1598..1742
                     /label=rbcs2 intron1
                     /note="color: #------"
     intron          2134..2278
                     /label=rbcs2 intron1
                     /note="color: #------"
     CDS             join(2593..3021,3167..3442)
                     /codon_start=1
                     /label=mCherry2 N-ter
                     /note="This feature has 2 segments:
                        1: 2593 .. 3021 / #8000ff
                        2: 3167 .. 3442 / #8000ff"
                     /translation="VSKGEEDNMAIIKEFMRFKVHMEGSVNGHEFEIEGEGEGRPYEGT
                     QTAKLKVTKGGPLPFAWDILSPQFMYGSKAYVKHPADIPDYLKLSFPEGFKWERVMNFE
                     DGGVVTVTQDSSLQDGEFIYKVKLRGTNFPSDGPVMQKKTMGWEASSERMYPEDGALKG
                     EIKQRLKLKDGGHYDAEVKTTYKAKKPVQLPGAYNVNIKLDITSHNEDYTIVEQYERAE
                     GRHSTGGMDELYK"
     intron          3022..3166
                     /label=CrRbcS2 intron 1
                     /note="color: #ff8000; direction: RIGHT"
     CDS             3455..3478
                     /codon_start=1
                     /product="peptide that binds Strep-Tactin(R), an engineered
                     form of streptavidin"
                     /label=Strep-Tag II
                     /note="color: #cc99b2"
                     /translation="WSHPQFEK"
     misc_feature    3482..3715
                     /label=3'UTR
                     /note="color: #087aff"
     misc_feature    3723..3727
                     /label=MCS
                     /note="color: #ffac00"
     promoter        3728..3994
                     /label=HSP70Ap
                     /label=HSP70Ap(1)
                     /note="color: #ff051a; direction: RIGHT"
     promoter        join(4001..4229,4375..4376)
                     /label=RBCS2p promoter
                     /label=RBCS2p
                     /note="This forward directional feature has 2 segments:
                        1: 4001 .. 4229 / #087aff
                        2: 4375 .. 4376 / #087aff"
     gene            join(4382..4458,4460..4635,4637..5121,5123..5380)
                     /label=Hygromycin_R_aph7
                     /note="This forward directional feature has 4 segments:
                        1: 4382 .. 4458 / #ff0606
                        2: 4460 .. 4635 / #ff0606
                        3: 4637 .. 5121 / #ff0606
                        4: 5123 .. 5380 / #ff0606"
     misc_feature    5390..5628
                     /label=3'UTR
                     /label=3'UTR(1)
                     /note="color: #087aff"
     promoter        complement(5741..5770)
                     /label=lac_promoter
                     /note="color: #009702; direction: LEFT"
     rep_origin      complement(6079..6698)
                     /direction=LEFT
                     /label=pBR322ori
                     /note="color: #497396"
     gene            complement(6847..7707)
                     /label=Ampicillin
                     /note="color: #ff0606; direction: LEFT"
     promoter        complement(7755..7782)
                     /label=AmpRp promoter
                     /label=AmpRp
                     /note="color: #009702; direction: LEFT"
ORIGIN
        1 atagaccgag atagggttga gtgttgttcc agtttggaac aagagtccac tattaaagaa
       61 cgtggactcc aacgtcaaag gnnnnnnnnn nnnnnnnnnn nnnnnnnnnn nnnnnnnnnn
      121 nnnnnnnnnn tnnnnnnnnn nnnnnnnnnn nnnnnnnnnn nnnnnnnnnn nnnnnnnnnn
      181 nnnnnnnnnn nnnnnnnnnn nnnnnnnnnn nnnnnnnnnn nngnnnnnnn nnnnnnnnnn
      241 nnnnnnnnnn nnnnnnnnnn nnnnnnnnnn nnnnnnnnnn nnnnnnnnnn nnnnnnnnnn
      301 nnnnnnnnnn nnnnnnnnnn nnnnnnnnnn nnnnnnnnnn nnnnnnnccc attcgccatt
      361 caggctgcgc aactgttggg aagggcgatc ggtgcgggcc tcttcgctat tacgccagct
      421 ggcgaaaggg ggatgtgctg caaggcgatt aagttgggta acgccagggt tttcccagtc
      481 acgacgttgt aaaacgacgg ccagtgagcg cgcgtaatac gactcactat agggcgaatt
      541 ggagctccac cgcggtggcg gccgctctag agctgaggct tgacatgatt ggtgcgtatg
      601 tttgtatgaa gctacaggac tgatttggcg ggctatgagg gcgggggaag ctctggaagg
      661 gccgcgatgg ggcgcgcggc gtccagaagg cgccatacgg cccgctggcg gcacccatcc
      721 ggtataaaag cccgcgaccc cgaacggtga cctccacttt cagcgacaaa cgagcactta
      781 tacatacgcg actattctgc cgctatacat aaccactcag ctagcttaag atcccatcac
      841 cggtgcatgc cgggcgcgcc agaaggagcg cagccaaacc aggatgatgt ttgatggggt
      901 atttgagcac ttgcaaccct tatccggaag ccccctggcc cacaaaggct aggcgccaat
      961 gcaagcagtt cgcatgcagc ccctggagcg gtgccctcct gataaaccgg ccagggggcc
     1021 tatgttcttt acttttttac aagagaagtc actcaacatc ttaaaatggc caggtgagtc
     1081 gacgagcaag cccggcggat caggcagcgt gcttgcagat ttgacttgca acgcccgcat
     1141 tgtgtcgacg aaggcttttg gctcctctgt cgctgtctca agcagcatct aaccctgcgt
     1201 cgccgtttcc atttgcagga tgcatatggg atccgccagc caggccggcg ccgtgagcct
     1261 gaaccagaag cagaagttca tggacgtgta caccgtgctg aagagcgagc tggtgaagga
     1321 caccctgttc gagtggaccg acgacagccg ccagtgggtg gagcgcatgc tggactacaa
     1381 cgtgcccggc ggcaagctga accgcggcct ggccgtgatc gacagctaca acctgctgca
     1441 ggagggccgc gacctgaccg aggacgagct gttcctggcc agcgtgctgg gctggtgcgt
     1501 ggagtggttc caggcctact tcctggtgca cgacgacatc atggacaaca gcaccacccg
     1561 ccgcggccag ccctgctggt acaagctgcc caaggtggtg agtcgacgag caagcccggc
     1621 ggatcaggca gcgtgcttgc agatttgact tgcaacgccc gcattgtgtc gacgaaggct
     1681 tttggctcct ctgtcgctgt ctcaagcagc atctaaccct gcgtcgccgt ttccatttgc
     1741 agggcatgat cgccgtgaac gacggcgtga tcctgcgcaa ccacatcccc cgcatcctga
     1801 agaagtactt ccgcgacaag ccctactacg tgaacctgct ggacgtgttc aacgagatcg
     1861 agttcctgac cgccagcggc cagatgatcg acctggtgac caccctgcag ggcgagaagg
     1921 acctgagcaa gtacaccctg gacctgtacc gccgcatcgt gctgttcaag accagctact
     1981 acagcttcta cctgcccgtg gcctgcgccc tgctgatggc cggcgagaag ctggaggacc
     2041 acgacctggt gaaggacgcc ctgatcaaga tgggcgagta cttccagatc caggacgact
     2101 acctggactg ctacggcgcc cccgagacca tcggtgagtc gacgagcaag cccggcggat
     2161 caggcagcgt gcttgcagat ttgacttgca acgcccgcat tgtgtcgacg aaggcttttg
     2221 gctcctctgt cgctgtctca agcagcatct aaccctgcgt cgccgtttcc atttgcaggc
     2281 aagatcggca ccgacatcga ggacttcaag tgcagctgga tggtggtgaa ggccgtggag
     2341 aagtgcaacg agggccagcg caagatcctg tacgagaact acggcatgga gaaccacgcc
     2401 agcgtggcca aggtgaaggc cctgtacaac gacctggacc tgaagggcgt gttcgaggag
     2461 tacgagagca gcgtgtacaa gaagctgacc gccaccatcg aggcccacag cagccccgcc
     2521 gtgcaggccg tgctgaagag cttcctgagc aaaatttata agcgcgagaa gggcagcggc
     2581 agatctgacg tcgtgagcaa gggcgaggag gataacatgg ccatcatcaa ggagttcatg
     2641 cgcttcaagg tgcacatgga gggctccgtg aacggccacg agttcgagat cgagggcgag
     2701 ggcgagggcc gcccctacga gggcacccag accgccaagc tgaaggtgac caagggtggc
     2761 cccctgccct tcgcctggga catcctgtcc cctcagttca tgtacggctc caaggcctac
     2821 gtgaagcacc ccgccgacat ccccgactac ttgaagctgt ccttccccga gggcttcaag
     2881 tgggagcgcg tgatgaactt cgaggacggc ggcgtggtga ccgtgaccca ggactcctcc
     2941 ctgcaggacg gcgagttcat ctacaaggtg aagctgcgcg gcaccaactt cccctccgac
     3001 ggccccgtaa tgcagaagaa ggtgagtcga cgagcaagcc cggcggatca ggcagcgtgc
     3061 ttgcagattt gacttgcaac gcccgcattg tgtcgacgaa ggcttttggc tcctctgtcg
     3121 ctgtctcaag cagcatctaa ccctgcgtcg ccgtttccat ttgcagacca tgggctggga
     3181 ggcctcctcc gagcggatgt accccgagga cggcgccctg aagggcgaga tcaagcagag
     3241 gctgaagctg aaggacggcg gccactacga cgctgaggtc aagaccacct acaaggccaa
     3301 gaagcccgtg cagctgcccg gcgcctacaa cgtcaacatc aagttggaca tcacctccca
     3361 caacgaggac tacaccatcg tggaacagta cgaacgcgcc gagggccgcc actccaccgg
     3421 cggcatggac gagctgtaca aggatatcga attctggagc cacccgcagt tcgagaagta
     3481 accgctccgt gtaaatggag gcgctcgttg atctgagcct tgccccctga cgaacggcgg
     3541 tggatggaag atactgctct caagtgctga agcggtagct tagctccccg tttcgtgctg
     3601 atcagtcttt ttcaacacgt aaaaagcgga ggagttttgc aattttgttg gttgtaacga
     3661 tcctccgttg attttggcct ctttctccat gggcgggctg ggcgtatttg aagcgactag
     3721 tacgcgtgct gaggcttgac atgattggtg cgtatgtttg tatgaagcta caggactgat
     3781 ttggcgggct atgagggcgg gggaagctct ggaagggccg cgatggggcg cgcggcgtcc
     3841 agaaggcgcc atacggcccg ctggcggcac ccatccggta taaaagcccg cgaccccgaa
     3901 cggtgacctc cactttcagc gacaaacgag cacttataca tacgcgacta ttctgccgct
     3961 atacataacc actcagctag cttaagatcc catccctagg gcatgccggg cgcgccagaa
     4021 ggagcgcagc caaaccagga tgatgtttga tggggtattt gagcacttgc aacccttatc
     4081 cggaagcccc ctggcccaca aaggctaggc gccaatgcaa gcagttcgca tgcagcccct
     4141 ggagcggtgc cctcctgata aaccggccag ggggcctatg ttctttactt ttttacaaga
     4201 gaagtcactc aacatcttaa aatggccagg tgagtcgacg agcaagcccg gcggatcagg
     4261 cagcgtgctt gcagatttga cttgcaacgc ccgcattgtg tcgacgaagg cttttggctc
     4321 ctctgtcgct gtctcaagca gcatctaacc ctgcgtcgcc gtttccattt gcaggaagct
     4381 tatgacacaa gaatccctgt tacttctcga ccgtattgat tcggatgatt cctacgcgag
     4441 cctgcggaac gaccaggagt tctgggagcc gctggcccgc cgagccctgg aggagctcgg
     4501 gctgccggtg ccgccggtgc tgcgggtgcc cggcgagagc accaaccccg tactggtcgg
     4561 cgagcccggc ccggtgatca agctgttcgg cgagcactgg tgcggtccgg agagcctcgc
     4621 gtcggagtcg gaggcctacg cggtcctggc ggacgccccg gtgccggtgc cccgcctcct
     4681 cggccgcggc gagctgcggc ccggcaccgg agcctggccg tggccctacc tggtgatgag
     4741 ccggatgacc ggcaccacct ggcggtccgc gatggacggc acgaccgacc ggaacgcgct
     4801 gctcgccctg gcccgcgaac tcggccgggt gctcggccgg ctgcacaggg tgccgctgac
     4861 cgggaacacc gtgctcaccc cccattccga ggtcttcccg gaactgctgc gggaacgccg
     4921 cgcggcgacc gtcgaggacc accgcgggtg gggctacctc tcgccccggc tgctggaccg
     4981 cctggaggac tggctgccgg acgtggacac gctgctggcc ggccgcgaac cccggttcgt
     5041 ccacggcgac ctgcacggga ccaacatctt cgtggacctg gccgcgaccg aggtcaccgg
     5101 gatcgtcgac ttcaccgacg tgtatgcggg agactcccgc tacagcctgg tgcaactgca
     5161 tctcaacgcc ttccggggcg accgcgagat cctggccgcg ctgctcgacg gggcgcagtg
     5221 gaagcggacc gaggacttcg cccgcgaact gctcgccttc accttcctgc acgacttcga
     5281 ggtgttcgag gagaccccgc tggatctctc cggcttcacc gatccggagg aactggcgca
     5341 gttcctctgg gggccgccgg acaccgcccc cggcgcctga ctcgagtgac cgctccgtgt
     5401 aaatggaggc gctcgttgat ctgagccttg ccccctgacg aacggcggtg gatggaagat
     5461 actgctctca agtgctgaag cggtagctta gctccccgtt tcgtgctgat cagtcttttt
     5521 caacacgtaa aaagcggagg agttttgcaa ttttgttggt tgtaacgatc ctccgttgat
     5581 tttggcctct ttctccatgg gcgggctggg cgtatttgaa gcggacccgg tacccagctt
     5641 ttgttccctt tagtgagggt taattgcgcg cttggcgtaa tcatggtcat agctgtttcc
     5701 tgtgtgaaat tgttatccgc tcacaattcc acacaacata cgagccggaa gcataaagtg
     5761 taaagcctgg ggtgcctaat gagtgagcta actcacatta attgcgttgc gctcactgcc
     5821 cgctttccag tcgggaaacc tgtcgtgcca gctgcattaa tgaatcggcc aacgcgcggg
     5881 gagaggcggt ttgcgtattg ggcgctcttc cgcttcctcg ctcactgact cgctgcgctc
     5941 ggtcgttcgg ctgcggcgag cggtatcagc tcactcaaag gcggtaatac ggttatccac
     6001 agaatcaggg gataacgcag gaaagaacat gtgagcaaaa ggccagcaaa aggccaggaa
     6061 ccgtaaaaag gccgcgttgc tggcgttttt ccataggctc cgcccccctg acgagcatca
     6121 caaaaatcga cgctcaagtc agaggtggcg aaacccgaca ggactataaa gataccaggc
     6181 gtttccccct ggaagctccc tcgtgcgctc tcctgttccg accctgccgc ttaccggata
     6241 cctgtccgcc tttctccctt cgggaagcgt ggcgctttct catagctcac gctgtaggta
     6301 tctcagttcg gtgtaggtcg ttcgctccaa gctgggctgt gtgcacgaac cccccgttca
     6361 gcccgaccgc tgcgccttat ccggtaacta tcgtcttgag tccaacccgg taagacacga
     6421 cttatcgcca ctggcagcag ccactggtaa caggattagc agagcgaggt atgtaggcgg
     6481 tgctacagag ttcttgaagt ggtggcctaa ctacggctac actagaagga cagtatttgg
     6541 tatctgcgct ctgctgaagc cagttacctt cggaaaaaga gttggtagct cttgatccgg
     6601 caaacaaacc accgctggta gcggtggttt ttttgtttgc aagcagcaga ttacgcgcag
     6661 aaaaaaagga tctcaagaag atcctttgat cttttctacg gggtctgacg ctcagtggaa
     6721 cgaaaactca cgttaaggga ttttggtcat gagattatca aaaaggatct tcacctagat
     6781 ccttttaaat taaaaatgaa gttttaaatc aatctaaagt atatatgagt aaacttggtc
     6841 tgacagttac caatgcttaa tcagtgaggc acctatctca gcgatctgtc tatttcgttc
     6901 atccatagtt gcctgactcc ccgtcgtgta gataactacg atacgggagg gcttaccatc
     6961 tggccccagt gctgcaatga taccgcgaga cccacgctca ccggctccag atttatcagc
     7021 aataaaccag ccagccggaa gggccgagcg cagaagtggt cctgcaactt tatccgcctc
     7081 catccagtct attaattgtt gccgggaagc tagagtaagt agttcgccag ttaatagttt
     7141 gcgcaacgtt gttgccattg ctacaggcat cgtggtgtca cgctcgtcgt ttggtatggc
     7201 ttcattcagc tccggttccc aacgatcaag gcgagttaca tgatccccca tgttgtgcaa
     7261 aaaagcggtt agctccttcg gtcctccgat cgttgtcaga agtaagttgg ccgcagtgtt
     7321 atcactcatg gttatggcag cactgcataa ttctcttact gtcatgccat ccgtaagatg
     7381 cttttctgtg actggtgagt actcaaccaa gtcattctga gaatagtgta tgcggcgacc
     7441 gagttgctct tgcccggcgt caatacggga taataccgcg ccacatagca gaactttaaa
     7501 agtgctcatc attggaaaac gttcttcggg gcgaaaactc tcaaggatct taccgctgtt
     7561 gagatccagt tcgatgtaac ccactcgtgc acccaactga tcttcagcat cttttacttt
     7621 caccagcgtt tctgggtgag caaaaacagg aaggcaaaat gccgcaaaaa agggaataag
     7681 ggcgacacgg aaatgttgaa tactcatact cttccttttt caatattatt gaagcattta
     7741 tcagggttat tgtctcatga gcggatacat atttgaatgt atttagaaaa ataaacaaat
     7801 aggggttccg cgcacatttc cccgaaaagt gccacactaa attgtaagcg ttaatatttt
     7861 gttaaaattc gcgttaaatt tttgttaaat cagctcattt tttaaccaat aggccgaaat
     7921 cggcaaaatc ccttataaat caaaaga
//

LOCUS       PsaD_SpDXS_MinS        7965 bp    DNA     circular SYN 04-JUN-2025
DEFINITION  .
ACCESSION   .
VERSION     .
KEYWORDS    .
SOURCE      synthetic DNA construct
  ORGANISM  recombinant plasmid
REFERENCE   1  (bases 1 to 7965)
  AUTHORS   Trial User
  TITLE     Direct Submission
  JOURNAL   Exported Jun 24, 2025 from SnapGene 8.1.0
            https://www.snapgene.com
FEATURES             Location/Qualifiers
     source          1..7965
                     /mol_type="other DNA"
                     /organism="recombinant plasmid"
     rep_origin      complement(24..330)
                     /direction=LEFT
                     /label=f1ori
                     /note="color: #497396"
     misc_feature    complement(360..507)
                     /label=lacZ_a_KS
                     /note="color: #00cece; direction: LEFT"
     promoter        516..533
                     /label=T7_promoter
                     /note="color: #009702"
     promoter        572..838
                     /label=HSP70Ap promoter
                     /label=HSP70Ap
                     /note="color: #ff051a; direction: RIGHT"
     promoter        join(845..1073,1219..1222)
                     /label=RBCS2p promoter
                     /label=RBCS2p
                     /note="This forward directional feature has 2 segments:
                        1:  845 .. 1073 / #087aff
                        2: 1219 .. 1222 / #087aff"
     CDS             1229..1336
                     /codon_start=1
                     /product="Chloro target peptide"
                     /label=PsaD
                     /note="color: #339966"
                     /translation="AVMMRTQAPAATRASSRVAVAARPAARRAVVVRAEA"
     CDS             join(1343..1405,1551..2027,2173..2619,2765..3257,3403..3880,
                     4026..4179)
                     /codon_start=1
                     /product="From Salvia pomifera"
                     /label=SpDXS
                     /label=Salvia pomifera DXS
                     /note="This feature has 6 segments:
                        1: 1343 .. 1405 / #008080
                        2: 1551 .. 2027 / #008080
                        3: 2173 .. 2619 / #008080
                        4: 2765 .. 3257 / #008080
                        5: 3403 .. 3880 / #008080
                        6: 4026 .. 4179 / #008080"
                     /translation="SSAVLPMIKKHKLGVVAALQQDNTNEVVASGGESLTTTTRHKTRA
                     LSFTGEKPPTPILDTINYPIHMKNLSVEELERLADELREEIVYTVSKTGGHLSSSLGVA
                     ELTVALHHVFNTPDDKIIWDVGHQAYPHKILTGRRARMHTIRQTFGLAGFPKRDESAHD
                     AFGAGHSSTSISAGLGMAVGRDLLHKDNHVISVIGDGAMTAGQAYEALNNAGFLDSNLI
                     IVLNDNKQVSLPTATVDGPAPPVGALSKALTKLQASRKFRLLREAANGMTRQMGDQAHE
                     IASKVDTYVKGMMGKPGASLFEELGIYYIGPVDGHNIEDLVYIFKKVKEMPAPGPVLIH
                     IITEKGKGYPPAEVAADKMHGVVKFDPTTGKQLKSKTKTKSYTQYFAESLVAEAEQDEK
                     IVAIHAAMGGGTGLNYFQKRFPDRCFDVGIAEQHAVTFAAGLATEGLKPFCTIYSSFLQ
                     RGYDQVVHDVDLQKLPVRFMMDRAGVVGADGPTHCGAFDTTYMACLPNMVVMAPSDELQ
                     LMHMIATAAAIDDRPSCVRYPRGNGIGAPLPPNNKGTPLEVGKGRILREGSRVAILGFG
                     TIVQNCLAAAQLLEEHGVSVTVADARFCKPLDGDLIKKLVQEHEVLITVEEGSIGGFSA
                     HISHFLSLNGLLDGNLKWRPMVLPDRYIDHGAQTDQIEEAGLSPKHIAKTVVSLIGGGK
                     DTTLHLINNL"
     intron          1406..1550
                     /label=RBCS2i
                     /label=RBCS2i(1)
                     /note="color: #00cece"
     intron          2028..2172
                     /label=RBCS2i
                     /label=RBCS2i(1)
                     /note="color: #00cece"
     intron          2620..2764
                     /label=RBCS2i
                     /label=RBCS2i(1)
                     /note="color: #00cece"
     intron          3258..3402
                     /label=RBCS2i
                     /label=RBCS2i(1)
                     /note="color: #00cece"
     intron          3881..4025
                     /label=RBCS2i
                     /label=RBCS2i(1)
                     /note="color: #00cece"
     CDS             4180..4197
                     /codon_start=1
                     /label=GSGSGS
                     /note="color: #ff00ff"
                     /translation="GSGSGS"
     CDS             4210..4221
                     /codon_start=1
                     /product="Factor Xa recognition and cleavage site"
                     /label=Factor Xa site
                     /note="color: #cc99b2"
                     /translation="IEGR"
     CDS             join(4222..4611,4941..5336)
                     /codon_start=1
                     /label=AadA Spectinomycin resistance
                     /note="This feature has 2 segments:
                        1: 4222 .. 4611 / #ff0000
                        2: 4941 .. 5336 / #ff0000"
                     /translation="REAVIAEVSTQLSEVVGVIERHLEPTLLAVHLYGSAVDGGLKPHS
                     DIDLLVTVTVRLDETTRRALINDLLETSASPGESEILRAVEVTIVVHDDIIPWRYPAKR
                     ELQFGEWQRNDILAGIFEPATIDIDLAILLTKAREHSVALVGPAAEELFDPVPEQDLFE
                     ALNETLTLWNSPPDWAGDERNVVLTLSRIWYSAVTGKIAPKDVAADWAMERLPAQYQPV
                     ILEARQAYLGQEEDRLASRADQLEEFVHYVKGEITKVVGK"
     CDS             5337..5348
                     /codon_start=1
                     /product="Factor Xa recognition and cleavage site"
                     /label=Factor Xa site
                     /note="color: #cc99b2"
                     /translation="IEGR"
     CDS             5361..5384
                     /codon_start=1
                     /product="peptide that binds Strep-Tactin(R), an engineered
                     form of streptavidin"
                     /label=Strep-Tag II
                     /note="color: #cc99b2"
                     /translation="WSHPQFEK"
     misc_feature    5388..5621
                     /label=3'UTR
                     /note="color: #087aff"
     promoter        complement(5759..5788)
                     /label=lac_promoter
                     /note="color: #009702; direction: LEFT"
     rep_origin      complement(6097..6716)
                     /direction=LEFT
                     /label=pBR322ori
                     /note="color: #497396"
     CDS             complement(6865..7725)
                     /codon_start=1
                     /label=Ampicillin
                     /note="color: #ff0606"
                     /translation="MSIQHFRVALIPFFAAFCLPVFAHPETLVKVKDAEDQLGARVGYI
                     ELDLNSGKILESFRPEERFPMMSTFKVLLCGAVLSRIDAGQEQLGRRIHYSQNDLVEYS
                     PVTEKHLTDGMTVRELCSAAITMSDNTAANLLLTTIGGPKELTAFLHNMGDHVTRLDRW
                     EPELNEAIPNDERDTTMPVAMATTLRKLLTGELLTLASRQQLIDWMEADKVAGPLLRSA
                     LPAGWFIADKSGAGERGSRGIIAALGPDGKPSRIVVIYTTGSQATMDERNRQIAEIGAS
                     LIKHW"
     promoter        complement(7773..7800)
                     /label=AmpRp promoter
                     /label=AmpRp
                     /note="color: #009702; direction: LEFT"
ORIGIN
        1 atagaccgag atagggttga gtgttgttcc agtttggaac aagagtccac tattaaagaa
       61 cgtggactcc aacgtcaaag gnnnnnnnnn nnnnnnnnnn nnnnnnnnnn nnnnnnnnnn
      121 nnnnnnnnnn tnnnnnnnnn nnnnnnnnnn nnnnnnnnnn nnnnnnnnnn nnnnnnnnnn
      181 nnnnnnnnnn nnnnnnnnnn nnnnnnnnnn nnnnnnnnnn nngnnnnnnn nnnnnnnnnn
      241 nnnnnnnnnn nnnnnnnnnn nnnnnnnnnn nnnnnnnnnn nnnnnnnnnn nnnnnnnnnn
      301 nnnnnnnnnn nnnnnnnnnn nnnnnnnnnn nnnnnnnnnn nnnnnnnccc attcgccatt
      361 caggctgcgc aactgttggg aagggcgatc ggtgcgggcc tcttcgctat tacgccagct
      421 ggcgaaaggg ggatgtgctg caaggcgatt aagttgggta acgccagggt tttcccagtc
      481 acgacgttgt aaaacgacgg ccagtgagcg cgcgtaatac gactcactat agggcgaatt
      541 ggagctccac cgcggtggcg gccgctctag agctgaggct tgacatgatt ggtgcgtatg
      601 tttgtatgaa gctacaggac tgatttggcg ggctatgagg gcgggggaag ctctggaagg
      661 gccgcgatgg ggcgcgcggc gtccagaagg cgccatacgg cccgctggcg gcacccatcc
      721 ggtataaaag cccgcgaccc cgaacggtga cctccacttt cagcgacaaa cgagcactta
      781 tacatacgcg actattctgc cgctatacat aaccactcag ctagcttaag atcccatcac
      841 cggtgcatgc cgggcgcgcc agaaggagcg cagccaaacc aggatgatgt ttgatggggt
      901 atttgagcac ttgcaaccct tatccggaag ccccctggcc cacaaaggct aggcgccaat
      961 gcaagcagtt cgcatgcagc ccctggagcg gtgccctcct gataaaccgg ccagggggcc
     1021 tatgttcttt acttttttac aagagaagtc actcaacatc ttaaaatggc caggtgagtc
     1081 gacgagcaag cccggcggat caggcagcgt gcttgcagat ttgacttgca acgcccgcat
     1141 tgtgtcgacg aaggcttttg gctcctctgt cgctgtctca agcagcatct aaccctgcgt
     1201 cgccgtttcc atttgcagga tgcatatggc cgtcatgatg cgcacccagg cgcccgctgc
     1261 cactcgcgct tcatcgcgcg tcgctgttgc cgctcgcccg gctgctcgcc gcgccgtggt
     1321 ggtccgcgcc gaggctggat ccagcagcgc cgtgctgccc atgatcaaga agcacaagct
     1381 gggcgtggtg gccgccctgc agcaggtgag tcgacgagca agcccggcgg atcaggcagc
     1441 gtgcttgcag atttgacttg caacgcccgc attgtgtcga cgaaggcttt tggctcctct
     1501 gtcgctgtct caagcagcat ctaaccctgc gtcgccgttt ccatttgcag gacaacacca
     1561 acgaggtggt ggccagcggc ggcgagagcc tgaccaccac cacccgccac aagacccgcg
     1621 ccctgagctt caccggcgag aagcccccca cccccatcct ggacaccatc aactacccca
     1681 tccacatgaa gaacctgagc gtggaggagc tggagcgcct ggccgacgag ctgcgcgagg
     1741 agatcgtgta caccgtgagc aagaccggcg gccacctgag cagcagcctg ggcgtggccg
     1801 agctgaccgt ggccctgcac cacgtgttca acacccccga cgacaagatc atctgggacg
     1861 tgggccacca ggcctacccc cacaagatcc tgaccggccg ccgcgcccgc atgcacacca
     1921 tccgccagac cttcggcctg gccggcttcc ccaagcgcga cgagagcgcc cacgacgcct
     1981 tcggcgccgg ccacagcagc accagcatca gcgccggcct gggcatggtg agtcgacgag
     2041 caagcccggc ggatcaggca gcgtgcttgc agatttgact tgcaacgccc gcattgtgtc
     2101 gacgaaggct tttggctcct ctgtcgctgt ctcaagcagc atctaaccct gcgtcgccgt
     2161 ttccatttgc aggccgtggg ccgcgacctg ctgcacaagg acaaccacgt gatcagcgtg
     2221 atcggcgacg gcgccatgac cgccggccag gcctacgagg ccctgaacaa cgccggcttc
     2281 ctggacagca acctgatcat cgtgctgaac gacaacaagc aggtgagcct gcccaccgcc
     2341 accgtggacg gccccgcccc ccccgtgggc gccctgagca aggccctgac caagctgcag
     2401 gccagccgca agttccgcct gctgcgcgag gccgccaacg gcatgacccg ccagatgggc
     2461 gaccaggccc acgagatcgc cagcaaggtg gacacctacg tgaagggcat gatgggcaag
     2521 cccggcgcca gcctgttcga ggagctgggc atctactaca tcggccccgt ggacggccac
     2581 aacatcgagg acctggtgta catcttcaag aaggtgaagg tgagtcgacg agcaagcccg
     2641 gcggatcagg cagcgtgctt gcagatttga cttgcaacgc ccgcattgtg tcgacgaagg
     2701 cttttggctc ctctgtcgct gtctcaagca gcatctaacc ctgcgtcgcc gtttccattt
     2761 gcaggagatg cccgcccccg gccccgtgct gatccacatc atcaccgaga agggcaaggg
     2821 ctaccccccc gccgaggtgg ccgccgacaa gatgcacggc gtggtgaagt tcgaccccac
     2881 caccggcaag cagctgaaga gcaagaccaa gaccaagagc tacacccagt atttcgccga
     2941 gagcctggtg gccgaggccg agcaggacga gaagatcgtg gccatccacg ccgccatggg
     3001 cggcggcacc ggcctgaact acttccagaa gcgcttcccc gaccgctgct tcgacgtggg
     3061 catcgccgag cagcacgccg tgaccttcgc cgccggcctg gccaccgagg gcctgaagcc
     3121 cttctgcacc atctacagca gcttcctgca gcgcggctac gaccaggtgg tgcacgacgt
     3181 ggacctgcag aagctgcccg tgcgcttcat gatggaccgc gccggcgtgg tgggcgccga
     3241 cggccccacc cactgcggtg agtcgacgag caagcccggc ggatcaggca gcgtgcttgc
     3301 agatttgact tgcaacgccc gcattgtgtc gacgaaggct tttggctcct ctgtcgctgt
     3361 ctcaagcagc atctaaccct gcgtcgccgt ttccatttgc aggcgccttc gacaccacct
     3421 acatggcctg cctgcccaac atggtggtga tggcccccag cgacgagctg cagctgatgc
     3481 acatgatcgc caccgccgcc gccatcgacg accgccccag ctgcgtgcgc tacccccgcg
     3541 gcaacggcat cggcgccccc ctgcccccca acaacaaggg cacccccctg gaggtgggca
     3601 agggccgcat cctgcgcgag ggcagccgcg tggccatcct gggcttcggc accatcgtgc
     3661 agaactgcct ggccgccgcc cagctgctgg aggagcacgg cgtgagcgtg accgtggccg
     3721 acgcccgctt ctgcaagccc ctggacggcg acctgatcaa gaagctggtg caggagcacg
     3781 aggtgctgat caccgtggag gagggcagca tcggcggctt cagcgcccac atcagccact
     3841 tcctgagcct gaacggcctg ctggacggca acctgaagtg gtgagtcgac gagcaagccc
     3901 ggcggatcag gcagcgtgct tgcagatttg acttgcaacg cccgcattgt gtcgacgaag
     3961 gcttttggct cctctgtcgc tgtctcaagc agcatctaac cctgcgtcgc cgtttccatt
     4021 tgcaggcgcc ccatggtgct gcccgaccgc tacatcgacc acggcgccca gaccgaccag
     4081 atcgaggagg ccggcctgag ccccaagcac atcgccaaga ccgtggtgag cctgatcggc
     4141 ggcggcaagg acaccaccct gcacctgatc aacaacctgg gcagcggcag cggcagcaga
     4201 tctgacgtca tcgagggcag gcgcgaggcc gtgatcgccg aggtgagcac ccagctgagc
     4261 gaggtggtgg gcgtgatcga gcgccacctg gagcccaccc tgctggccgt gcacctgtac
     4321 ggcagcgccg tggacggcgg cctgaagccc cacagcgaca tcgacctgct ggtgaccgtg
     4381 accgtgcgcc tggacgagac gacccgccgc gccctgatca acgacctgct ggagacgagc
     4441 gccagccccg gcgagagcga gatcctgcgc gccgtggagg tgaccatcgt ggtgcacgac
     4501 gacatcatcc cctggcgcta ccccgccaag cgcgagctgc agttcggcga gtggcagcgc
     4561 aacgacatcc tggccggcat cttcgagccc gccaccatcg acatcgacct ggtgagcttg
     4621 cggggttgcg agcaacactc cagcaacgaa cagtgcccaa gtcaggaatc tgcagtcagc
     4681 ctgggctttc ggcggctttt tcttgggcaa acagcttgca ctcatgccag cgcggcttgt
     4741 ccagcctcac ttgagctttc cagctgctac cagccgggct atacgacagc gacagagcca
     4801 tagcgtggaa tcacttattt gggttgccga agtagcggtc ggagcgtgag ttcttggtca
     4861 agccgcccct tatccggttc ctgtccgtgt ctttgtccct cgttcaccct tcgcggcacc
     4921 cttcatcccc ttgcttgcag gccatcctgc tgaccaaggc ccgcgagcac agcgtggccc
     4981 tggtgggccc cgccgccgag gagctgttcg accccgtgcc cgagcaggac ctgttcgagg
     5041 ccctgaacga gacgctgacc ctgtggaaca gcccccccga ctgggccggc gacgagcgca
     5101 acgtggtgct gaccctgagc cgcatctggt acagcgccgt gaccggcaag atcgccccca
     5161 aggacgtggc cgccgactgg gccatggagc gcctgcccgc ccagtaccag cccgtgatcc
     5221 tggaggcccg ccaggcctac ctgggccagg aggaggaccg cctggccagc cgcgccgacc
     5281 agctggagga gttcgtgcac tacgtgaagg gcgagatcac caaggtggtg ggcaagatcg
     5341 agggcaggga tatcgaattc tggagccacc cgcagttcga gaagtaaccg ctccgtgtaa
     5401 atggaggcgc tcgttgatct gagccttgcc ccctgacgaa cggcggtgga tggaagatac
     5461 tgctctcaag tgctgaagcg gtagcttagc tccccgtttc gtgctgatca gtctttttca
     5521 acacgtaaaa agcggaggag ttttgcaatt ttgttggttg taacgatcct ccgttgattt
     5581 tggcctcttt ctccatgggc gggctgggcg tatttgaagc gactagtatt agcattgctg
     5641 cttcgtggta cccagctttt gttcccttta gtgagggtta attgcgcgct tggcgtaatc
     5701 atggtcatag ctgtttcctg tgtgaaattg ttatccgctc acaattccac acaacatacg
     5761 agccggaagc ataaagtgta aagcctgggg tgcctaatga gtgagctaac tcacattaat
     5821 tgcgttgcgc tcactgcccg ctttccagtc gggaaacctg tcgtgccagc tgcattaatg
     5881 aatcggccaa cgcgcgggga gaggcggttt gcgtattggg cgctcttccg cttcctcgct
     5941 cactgactcg ctgcgctcgg tcgttcggct gcggcgagcg gtatcagctc actcaaaggc
     6001 ggtaatacgg ttatccacag aatcagggga taacgcagga aagaacatgt gagcaaaagg
     6061 ccagcaaaag gccaggaacc gtaaaaaggc cgcgttgctg gcgtttttcc ataggctccg
     6121 cccccctgac gagcatcaca aaaatcgacg ctcaagtcag aggtggcgaa acccgacagg
     6181 actataaaga taccaggcgt ttccccctgg aagctccctc gtgcgctctc ctgttccgac
     6241 cctgccgctt accggatacc tgtccgcctt tctcccttcg ggaagcgtgg cgctttctca
     6301 tagctcacgc tgtaggtatc tcagttcggt gtaggtcgtt cgctccaagc tgggctgtgt
     6361 gcacgaaccc cccgttcagc ccgaccgctg cgccttatcc ggtaactatc gtcttgagtc
     6421 caacccggta agacacgact tatcgccact ggcagcagcc actggtaaca ggattagcag
     6481 agcgaggtat gtaggcggtg ctacagagtt cttgaagtgg tggcctaact acggctacac
     6541 tagaaggaca gtatttggta tctgcgctct gctgaagcca gttaccttcg gaaaaagagt
     6601 tggtagctct tgatccggca aacaaaccac cgctggtagc ggtggttttt ttgtttgcaa
     6661 gcagcagatt acgcgcagaa aaaaaggatc tcaagaagat cctttgatct tttctacggg
     6721 gtctgacgct cagtggaacg aaaactcacg ttaagggatt ttggtcatga gattatcaaa
     6781 aaggatcttc acctagatcc ttttaaatta aaaatgaagt tttaaatcaa tctaaagtat
     6841 atatgagtaa acttggtctg acagttacca atgcttaatc agtgaggcac ctatctcagc
     6901 gatctgtcta tttcgttcat ccatagttgc ctgactcccc gtcgtgtaga taactacgat
     6961 acgggagggc ttaccatctg gccccagtgc tgcaatgata ccgcgagacc cacgctcacc
     7021 ggctccagat ttatcagcaa taaaccagcc agccggaagg gccgagcgca gaagtggtcc
     7081 tgcaacttta tccgcctcca tccagtctat taattgttgc cgggaagcta gagtaagtag
     7141 ttcgccagtt aatagtttgc gcaacgttgt tgccattgct acaggcatcg tggtgtcacg
     7201 ctcgtcgttt ggtatggctt cattcagctc cggttcccaa cgatcaaggc gagttacatg
     7261 atcccccatg ttgtgcaaaa aagcggttag ctccttcggt cctccgatcg ttgtcagaag
     7321 taagttggcc gcagtgttat cactcatggt tatggcagca ctgcataatt ctcttactgt
     7381 catgccatcc gtaagatgct tttctgtgac tggtgagtac tcaaccaagt cattctgaga
     7441 atagtgtatg cggcgaccga gttgctcttg cccggcgtca atacgggata ataccgcgcc
     7501 acatagcaga actttaaaag tgctcatcat tggaaaacgt tcttcggggc gaaaactctc
     7561 aaggatctta ccgctgttga gatccagttc gatgtaaccc actcgtgcac ccaactgatc
     7621 ttcagcatct tttactttca ccagcgtttc tgggtgagca aaaacaggaa ggcaaaatgc
     7681 cgcaaaaaag ggaataaggg cgacacggaa atgttgaata ctcatactct tcctttttca
     7741 atattattga agcatttatc agggttattg tctcatgagc ggatacatat ttgaatgtat
     7801 ttagaaaaat aaacaaatag gggttccgcg cacatttccc cgaaaagtgc cacactaaat
     7861 tgtaagcgtt aatattttgt taaaattcgc gttaaatttt tgttaaatca gctcattttt
     7921 taaccaatag gccgaaatcg gcaaaatccc ttataaatca aaaga
//

LOCUS       PsaD_SpDXS_CFP_Specto       10011 bp    DNA     circular SYN 04-JUN-2025
DEFINITION  .
ACCESSION   .
VERSION     .
KEYWORDS    .
SOURCE      synthetic DNA construct
  ORGANISM  recombinant plasmid
REFERENCE   1  (bases 1 to 10011)
  AUTHORS   Trial User
  TITLE     Direct Submission
  JOURNAL   Exported Jun 24, 2025 from SnapGene 8.1.0
            https://www.snapgene.com
FEATURES             Location/Qualifiers
     source          1..10011
                     /mol_type="other DNA"
                     /organism="recombinant plasmid"
     rep_origin      complement(24..330)
                     /direction=LEFT
                     /label=f1ori
                     /note="color: #497396"
     misc_feature    complement(360..507)
                     /label=lacZ_a_KS
                     /note="color: #00cece; direction: LEFT"
     promoter        572..838
                     /label=HSP70Ap promoter
                     /label=HSP70Ap
                     /note="color: #ff051a; direction: RIGHT"
     promoter        join(845..1073,1219..1222)
                     /label=RBCS2p promoter
                     /label=RBCS2p
                     /note="This forward directional feature has 2 segments:
                        1:  845 .. 1073 / #087aff
                        2: 1219 .. 1222 / #087aff"
     CDS             1229..1336
                     /codon_start=1
                     /product="Chloro target peptide"
                     /label=PsaD
                     /note="color: #339966"
                     /translation="AVMMRTQAPAATRASSRVAVAARPAARRAVVVRAEA"
     CDS             join(1343..1405,1551..2027,2173..2619,2765..3257,3403..3880,
                     4026..4179)
                     /codon_start=1
                     /product="From Salvia pomifera"
                     /label=SpDXS
                     /label=Salvia pomifera DXS
                     /note="This feature has 6 segments:
                        1: 1343 .. 1405 / #008080
                        2: 1551 .. 2027 / #008080
                        3: 2173 .. 2619 / #008080
                        4: 2765 .. 3257 / #008080
                        5: 3403 .. 3880 / #008080
                        6: 4026 .. 4179 / #008080"
                     /translation="SSAVLPMIKKHKLGVVAALQQDNTNEVVASGGESLTTTTRHKTRA
                     LSFTGEKPPTPILDTINYPIHMKNLSVEELERLADELREEIVYTVSKTGGHLSSSLGVA
                     ELTVALHHVFNTPDDKIIWDVGHQAYPHKILTGRRARMHTIRQTFGLAGFPKRDESAHD
                     AFGAGHSSTSISAGLGMAVGRDLLHKDNHVISVIGDGAMTAGQAYEALNNAGFLDSNLI
                     IVLNDNKQVSLPTATVDGPAPPVGALSKALTKLQASRKFRLLREAANGMTRQMGDQAHE
                     IASKVDTYVKGMMGKPGASLFEELGIYYIGPVDGHNIEDLVYIFKKVKEMPAPGPVLIH
                     IITEKGKGYPPAEVAADKMHGVVKFDPTTGKQLKSKTKTKSYTQYFAESLVAEAEQDEK
                     IVAIHAAMGGGTGLNYFQKRFPDRCFDVGIAEQHAVTFAAGLATEGLKPFCTIYSSFLQ
                     RGYDQVVHDVDLQKLPVRFMMDRAGVVGADGPTHCGAFDTTYMACLPNMVVMAPSDELQ
                     LMHMIATAAAIDDRPSCVRYPRGNGIGAPLPPNNKGTPLEVGKGRILREGSRVAILGFG
                     TIVQNCLAAAQLLEEHGVSVTVADARFCKPLDGDLIKKLVQEHEVLITVEEGSIGGFSA
                     HISHFLSLNGLLDGNLKWRPMVLPDRYIDHGAQTDQIEEAGLSPKHIAKTVVSLIGGGK
                     DTTLHLINNL"
     intron          1406..1550
                     /label=RBCS2i
                     /label=RBCS2i(1)
                     /note="color: #00cece"
     intron          2028..2172
                     /label=RBCS2i
                     /label=RBCS2i(1)
                     /note="color: #00cece"
     intron          2620..2764
                     /label=RBCS2i
                     /label=RBCS2i(1)
                     /note="color: #00cece"
     intron          3258..3402
                     /label=RBCS2i
                     /label=RBCS2i(1)
                     /note="color: #00cece"
     intron          3881..4025
                     /label=RBCS2i
                     /label=RBCS2i(1)
                     /note="color: #00cece"
     CDS             4180..4197
                     /codon_start=1
                     /label=GSGSGS
                     /note="color: #ff00ff"
                     /translation="GSGSGS"
     CDS             4210..4221
                     /codon_start=1
                     /product="Factor Xa recognition and cleavage site"
                     /label=Factor Xa site
                     /note="color: #cc99b2"
                     /translation="IEGR"
     CDS             join(4222..4531,4861..5264)
                     /codon_start=1
                     /label=mCerulean3
                     /note="This feature has 2 segments:
                        1: 4222 .. 4531 / #19ffa5
                        2: 4861 .. 5264 / #19ffa5"
                     /translation="VSKGEELFTGVVPILVELDGDVNGHKFSVSGEGEGDATYGKLTLK
                     FICTTGKLPVPWPTLVTTLSWGVQCFARYPDHMKQHDFFKSAMPEGYVQERTIFFKDDG
                     NYKTRAEVKFEGDTLVNRIELKGIDFKEDGNILGHKLEYNAIHGNVYITADKQKNGIKA
                     NFGLNCNIEDGSVQLADHYQQNTPIGDGPVLLPDNHYLSTQSKLSKDPNEKRDHMVLLE
                     FVTAAGITLGMDELYK"
     intron          4532..4860
                     /label=RBSC2i2
                     /note="color: #00cece"
     CDS             5265..5276
                     /codon_start=1
                     /product="Factor Xa recognition and cleavage site"
                     /label=Factor Xa site
                     /note="color: #cc99b2"
                     /translation="IEGR"
     CDS             5289..5312
                     /codon_start=1
                     /product="peptide that binds Strep-Tactin(R), an engineered
                     form of streptavidin"
                     /label=Strep-Tag II
                     /note="color: #cc99b2"
                     /translation="WSHPQFEK"
     misc_feature    5316..5549
                     /label=3'UTR
                     /note="color: #087aff"
     misc_feature    5557..5561
                     /label=MCS
                     /note="color: #ffac00"
     promoter        5562..5828
                     /label=HSP70Ap
                     /label=HSP70Ap(1)
                     /note="color: #ff051a; direction: RIGHT"
     promoter        join(5835..6063,6209..6210)
                     /label=RBCS2p promoter
                     /label=RBCS2p
                     /note="This forward directional feature has 2 segments:
                        1: 5835 .. 6063 / #087aff
                        2: 6209 .. 6210 / #087aff"
     CDS             6219..6326
                     /codon_start=1
                     /product="Chloro target peptide"
                     /label=PsaD
                     /note="color: #339966"
                     /translation="AVMMRTQAPAATRASSRVAVAARPAARRAVVVRAEA"
     CDS             join(6327..6716,7046..7441)
                     /codon_start=1
                     /product="Spectinomycin resistance"
                     
                     /note="This feature has 2 segments:
                        1: 6327 .. 6716 / #ff0000
                        2: 7046 .. 7441 / #ff0000"
                     /translation="REAVIAEVSTQLSEVVGVIERHLEPTLLAVHLYGSAVDGGLKPHS
                     DIDLLVTVTVRLDETTRRALINDLLETSASPGESEILRAVEVTIVVHDDIIPWRYPAKR
                     ELQFGEWQRNDILAGIFEPATIDIDLAILLTKAREHSVALVGPAAEELFDPVPEQDLFE
                     ALNETLTLWNSPPDWAGDERNVVLTLSRIWYSAVTGKIAPKDVAADWAMERLPAQYQPV
                     ILEARQAYLGQEEDRLASRADQLEEFVHYVKGEITKVVGK"
     intron          6717..7045
                     /label=RBSC2i2
                     /note="color: #00cece"
     misc_feature    7454..7692
                     /label=3'UTR
                     /label=3'UTR(1)
                     /note="color: #087aff"
     rep_origin      complement(8143..8762)
                     /direction=LEFT
                     /label=pBR322ori
                     /note="color: #497396"
     gene            complement(8911..9771)
                     /label=Ampicillin
                     /note="color: #ff0606; direction: LEFT"
     promoter        complement(9819..9846)
                     /label=AmpRp promoter
                     /label=AmpRp
                     /note="color: #009702; direction: LEFT"
ORIGIN
        1 atagaccgag atagggttga gtgttgttcc agtttggaac aagagtccac tattaaagaa
       61 cgtggactcc aacgtcaaag gnnnnnnnnn nnnnnnnnnn nnnnnnnnnn nnnnnnnnnn
      121 nnnnnnnnnn tnnnnnnnnn nnnnnnnnnn nnnnnnnnnn nnnnnnnnnn nnnnnnnnnn
      181 nnnnnnnnnn nnnnnnnnnn nnnnnnnnnn nnnnnnnnnn nngnnnnnnn nnnnnnnnnn
      241 nnnnnnnnnn nnnnnnnnnn nnnnnnnnnn nnnnnnnnnn nnnnnnnnnn nnnnnnnnnn
      301 nnnnnnnnnn nnnnnnnnnn nnnnnnnnnn nnnnnnnnnn nnnnnnnccc attcgccatt
      361 caggctgcgc aactgttggg aagggcgatc ggtgcgggcc tcttcgctat tacgccagct
      421 ggcgaaaggg ggatgtgctg caaggcgatt aagttgggta acgccagggt tttcccagtc
      481 acgacgttgt aaaacgacgg ccagtgagcg cgcgtaatac gactcactat agggcgaatt
      541 ggagctccac cgcggtggcg gccgctctag agctgaggct tgacatgatt ggtgcgtatg
      601 tttgtatgaa gctacaggac tgatttggcg ggctatgagg gcgggggaag ctctggaagg
      661 gccgcgatgg ggcgcgcggc gtccagaagg cgccatacgg cccgctggcg gcacccatcc
      721 ggtataaaag cccgcgaccc cgaacggtga cctccacttt cagcgacaaa cgagcactta
      781 tacatacgcg actattctgc cgctatacat aaccactcag ctagcttaag atcccatcac
      841 cggtgcatgc cgggcgcgcc agaaggagcg cagccaaacc aggatgatgt ttgatggggt
      901 atttgagcac ttgcaaccct tatccggaag ccccctggcc cacaaaggct aggcgccaat
      961 gcaagcagtt cgcatgcagc ccctggagcg gtgccctcct gataaaccgg ccagggggcc
     1021 tatgttcttt acttttttac aagagaagtc actcaacatc ttaaaatggc caggtgagtc
     1081 gacgagcaag cccggcggat caggcagcgt gcttgcagat ttgacttgca acgcccgcat
     1141 tgtgtcgacg aaggcttttg gctcctctgt cgctgtctca agcagcatct aaccctgcgt
     1201 cgccgtttcc atttgcagga tgcatatggc cgtcatgatg cgcacccagg cgcccgctgc
     1261 cactcgcgct tcatcgcgcg tcgctgttgc cgctcgcccg gctgctcgcc gcgccgtggt
     1321 ggtccgcgcc gaggctggat ccagcagcgc cgtgctgccc atgatcaaga agcacaagct
     1381 gggcgtggtg gccgccctgc agcaggtgag tcgacgagca agcccggcgg atcaggcagc
     1441 gtgcttgcag atttgacttg caacgcccgc attgtgtcga cgaaggcttt tggctcctct
     1501 gtcgctgtct caagcagcat ctaaccctgc gtcgccgttt ccatttgcag gacaacacca
     1561 acgaggtggt ggccagcggc ggcgagagcc tgaccaccac cacccgccac aagacccgcg
     1621 ccctgagctt caccggcgag aagcccccca cccccatcct ggacaccatc aactacccca
     1681 tccacatgaa gaacctgagc gtggaggagc tggagcgcct ggccgacgag ctgcgcgagg
     1741 agatcgtgta caccgtgagc aagaccggcg gccacctgag cagcagcctg ggcgtggccg
     1801 agctgaccgt ggccctgcac cacgtgttca acacccccga cgacaagatc atctgggacg
     1861 tgggccacca ggcctacccc cacaagatcc tgaccggccg ccgcgcccgc atgcacacca
     1921 tccgccagac cttcggcctg gccggcttcc ccaagcgcga cgagagcgcc cacgacgcct
     1981 tcggcgccgg ccacagcagc accagcatca gcgccggcct gggcatggtg agtcgacgag
     2041 caagcccggc ggatcaggca gcgtgcttgc agatttgact tgcaacgccc gcattgtgtc
     2101 gacgaaggct tttggctcct ctgtcgctgt ctcaagcagc atctaaccct gcgtcgccgt
     2161 ttccatttgc aggccgtggg ccgcgacctg ctgcacaagg acaaccacgt gatcagcgtg
     2221 atcggcgacg gcgccatgac cgccggccag gcctacgagg ccctgaacaa cgccggcttc
     2281 ctggacagca acctgatcat cgtgctgaac gacaacaagc aggtgagcct gcccaccgcc
     2341 accgtggacg gccccgcccc ccccgtgggc gccctgagca aggccctgac caagctgcag
     2401 gccagccgca agttccgcct gctgcgcgag gccgccaacg gcatgacccg ccagatgggc
     2461 gaccaggccc acgagatcgc cagcaaggtg gacacctacg tgaagggcat gatgggcaag
     2521 cccggcgcca gcctgttcga ggagctgggc atctactaca tcggccccgt ggacggccac
     2581 aacatcgagg acctggtgta catcttcaag aaggtgaagg tgagtcgacg agcaagcccg
     2641 gcggatcagg cagcgtgctt gcagatttga cttgcaacgc ccgcattgtg tcgacgaagg
     2701 cttttggctc ctctgtcgct gtctcaagca gcatctaacc ctgcgtcgcc gtttccattt
     2761 gcaggagatg cccgcccccg gccccgtgct gatccacatc atcaccgaga agggcaaggg
     2821 ctaccccccc gccgaggtgg ccgccgacaa gatgcacggc gtggtgaagt tcgaccccac
     2881 caccggcaag cagctgaaga gcaagaccaa gaccaagagc tacacccagt atttcgccga
     2941 gagcctggtg gccgaggccg agcaggacga gaagatcgtg gccatccacg ccgccatggg
     3001 cggcggcacc ggcctgaact acttccagaa gcgcttcccc gaccgctgct tcgacgtggg
     3061 catcgccgag cagcacgccg tgaccttcgc cgccggcctg gccaccgagg gcctgaagcc
     3121 cttctgcacc atctacagca gcttcctgca gcgcggctac gaccaggtgg tgcacgacgt
     3181 ggacctgcag aagctgcccg tgcgcttcat gatggaccgc gccggcgtgg tgggcgccga
     3241 cggccccacc cactgcggtg agtcgacgag caagcccggc ggatcaggca gcgtgcttgc
     3301 agatttgact tgcaacgccc gcattgtgtc gacgaaggct tttggctcct ctgtcgctgt
     3361 ctcaagcagc atctaaccct gcgtcgccgt ttccatttgc aggcgccttc gacaccacct
     3421 acatggcctg cctgcccaac atggtggtga tggcccccag cgacgagctg cagctgatgc
     3481 acatgatcgc caccgccgcc gccatcgacg accgccccag ctgcgtgcgc tacccccgcg
     3541 gcaacggcat cggcgccccc ctgcccccca acaacaaggg cacccccctg gaggtgggca
     3601 agggccgcat cctgcgcgag ggcagccgcg tggccatcct gggcttcggc accatcgtgc
     3661 agaactgcct ggccgccgcc cagctgctgg aggagcacgg cgtgagcgtg accgtggccg
     3721 acgcccgctt ctgcaagccc ctggacggcg acctgatcaa gaagctggtg caggagcacg
     3781 aggtgctgat caccgtggag gagggcagca tcggcggctt cagcgcccac atcagccact
     3841 tcctgagcct gaacggcctg ctggacggca acctgaagtg gtgagtcgac gagcaagccc
     3901 ggcggatcag gcagcgtgct tgcagatttg acttgcaacg cccgcattgt gtcgacgaag
     3961 gcttttggct cctctgtcgc tgtctcaagc agcatctaac cctgcgtcgc cgtttccatt
     4021 tgcaggcgcc ccatggtgct gcccgaccgc tacatcgacc acggcgccca gaccgaccag
     4081 atcgaggagg ccggcctgag ccccaagcac atcgccaaga ccgtggtgag cctgatcggc
     4141 ggcggcaagg acaccaccct gcacctgatc aacaacctgg gcagcggcag cggcagcaga
     4201 tctgacgtca tcgagggcag ggtgagcaag ggcgaggagc tgttcaccgg cgtggtgccc
     4261 atcctggtgg agctggacgg cgacgtgaac ggccacaagt tcagcgtgag cggcgagggc
     4321 gagggcgacg ccacctacgg caagctgacc ctgaagttca tctgcaccac cggcaagctg
     4381 cccgtgccct ggcccaccct ggtgaccacc ctgagctggg gcgtgcagtg cttcgcccgc
     4441 taccccgacc acatgaagca gcacgacttc ttcaagagcg ccatgcccga gggctacgtg
     4501 caggagcgca ccatcttctt caaggacgac ggtgagcttg cggggttgcg agcaacactc
     4561 cagcaacgaa cagtgcccaa gtcaggaatc tgcagtcagc ctgggctttc ggcggctttt
     4621 tcttgggcaa acagcttgca ctcatgccag cgcggcttgt ccagcctcac ttgagctttc
     4681 cagctgctac cagccgggct atacgacagc gacagagcca tagcgtggaa tcacttattt
     4741 gggttgccga agtagcggtc ggagcgtgag ttcttggtca agccgcccct tatccggttc
     4801 ctgtccgtgt ctttgtccct cgttcaccct tcgcggcacc cttcatcccc ttgcttgcag
     4861 gtaactacaa gacccgcgcc gaggtgaagt tcgagggcga caccctggtg aaccgcatcg
     4921 agctgaaggg catcgacttc aaggaggacg gcaacatcct gggccacaag ctggagtaca
     4981 acgccatcca cggcaacgtg tacatcaccg ccgacaagca gaagaacggc atcaaggcca
     5041 acttcggcct gaactgcaac atcgaggacg gcagcgtgca gctggccgac cactaccagc
     5101 agaacacccc catcggcgac ggccccgtgc tgctgcccga caaccactac ctgagcaccc
     5161 agagcaagct gagcaaggac cccaacgaga agcgcgacca catggtgctg ctggagttcg
     5221 tgaccgccgc cggcatcacc ctgggcatgg acgagctgta caagatcgag ggcagggata
     5281 tcgaattctg gagccacccg cagttcgaga agtaaccgct ccgtgtaaat ggaggcgctc
     5341 gttgatctga gccttgcccc ctgacgaacg gcggtggatg gaagatactg ctctcaagtg
     5401 ctgaagcggt agcttagctc cccgtttcgt gctgatcagt ctttttcaac acgtaaaaag
     5461 cggaggagtt ttgcaatttt gttggttgta acgatcctcc gttgattttg gcctctttct
     5521 ccatgggcgg gctgggcgta tttgaagcga ctagtacgcg tgctgaggct tgacatgatt
     5581 ggtgcgtatg tttgtatgaa gctacaggac tgatttggcg ggctatgagg gcgggggaag
     5641 ctctggaagg gccgcgatgg ggcgcgcggc gtccagaagg cgccatacgg cccgctggcg
     5701 gcacccatcc ggtataaaag cccgcgaccc cgaacggtga cctccacttt cagcgacaaa
     5761 cgagcactta tacatacgcg actattctgc cgctatacat aaccactcag ctagcttaag
     5821 atcccatccc tagggcatgc cgggcgcgcc agaaggagcg cagccaaacc aggatgatgt
     5881 ttgatggggt atttgagcac ttgcaaccct tatccggaag ccccctggcc cacaaaggct
     5941 aggcgccaat gcaagcagtt cgcatgcagc ccctggagcg gtgccctcct gataaaccgg
     6001 ccagggggcc tatgttcttt acttttttac aagagaagtc actcaacatc ttaaaatggc
     6061 caggtgagtc gacgagcaag cccggcggat caggcagcgt gcttgcagat ttgacttgca
     6121 acgcccgcat tgtgtcgacg aaggcttttg gctcctctgt cgctgtctca agcagcatct
     6181 aaccctgcgt cgccgtttcc atttgcagga agcttatggc cgtcatgatg cgcacccagg
     6241 cgcccgctgc cactcgcgct tcatcgcgcg tcgctgttgc cgctcgcccg gctgctcgcc
     6301 gcgccgtggt ggtccgcgcc gaggctcgcg aggccgtgat cgccgaggtg agcacccagc
     6361 tgagcgaggt ggtgggcgtg atcgagcgcc acctggagcc caccctgctg gccgtgcacc
     6421 tgtacggcag cgccgtggac ggcggcctga agccccacag cgacatcgac ctgctggtga
     6481 ccgtgaccgt gcgcctggac gagacgaccc gccgcgccct gatcaacgac ctgctggaga
     6541 cgagcgccag ccccggcgag agcgagatcc tgcgcgccgt ggaggtgacc atcgtggtgc
     6601 acgacgacat catcccctgg cgctaccccg ccaagcgcga gctgcagttc ggcgagtggc
     6661 agcgcaacga catcctggcc ggcatcttcg agcccgccac catcgacatc gacctggtga
     6721 gcttgcgggg ttgcgagcaa cactccagca acgaacagtg cccaagtcag gaatctgcag
     6781 tcagcctggg ctttcggcgg ctttttcttg ggcaaacagc ttgcactcat gccagcgcgg
     6841 cttgtccagc ctcacttgag ctttccagct gctaccagcc gggctatacg acagcgacag
     6901 agccatagcg tggaatcact tatttgggtt gccgaagtag cggtcggagc gtgagttctt
     6961 ggtcaagccg ccccttatcc ggttcctgtc cgtgtctttg tccctcgttc acccttcgcg
     7021 gcacccttca tccccttgct tgcaggccat cctgctgacc aaggcccgcg agcacagcgt
     7081 ggccctggtg ggccccgccg ccgaggagct gttcgacccc gtgcccgagc aggacctgtt
     7141 cgaggccctg aacgagacgc tgaccctgtg gaacagcccc cccgactggg ccggcgacga
     7201 gcgcaacgtg gtgctgaccc tgagccgcat ctggtacagc gccgtgaccg gcaagatcgc
     7261 ccccaaggac gtggccgccg actgggccat ggagcgcctg cccgcccagt accagcccgt
     7321 gatcctggag gcccgccagg cctacctggg ccaggaggag gaccgcctgg ccagccgcgc
     7381 cgaccagctg gaggagttcg tgcactacgt gaagggcgag atcaccaagg tggtgggcaa
     7441 gtaactcgag tgaccgctcc gtgtaaatgg aggcgctcgt tgatctgagc cttgccccct
     7501 gacgaacggc ggtggatgga agatactgct ctcaagtgct gaagcggtag cttagctccc
     7561 cgtttcgtgc tgatcagtct ttttcaacac gtaaaaagcg gaggagtttt gcaattttgt
     7621 tggttgtaac gatcctccgt tgattttggc ctctttctcc atgggcgggc tgggcgtatt
     7681 tgaagcggac ccggtaccca gcttttgttc cctttagtga gggttaattg cgcgcttggc
     7741 gtaatcatgg tcatagctgt ttcctgtgtg aaattgttat ccgctcacaa ttccacacaa
     7801 catacgagcc ggaagcataa agtgtaaagc ctggggtgcc taatgagtga gctaactcac
     7861 attaattgcg ttgcgctcac tgcccgcttt ccagtcggga aacctgtcgt gccagctgca
     7921 ttaatgaatc ggccaacgcg cggggagagg cggtttgcgt attgggcgct cttccgcttc
     7981 ctcgctcact gactcgctgc gctcggtcgt tcggctgcgg cgagcggtat cagctcactc
     8041 aaaggcggta atacggttat ccacagaatc aggggataac gcaggaaaga acatgtgagc
     8101 aaaaggccag caaaaggcca ggaaccgtaa aaaggccgcg ttgctggcgt ttttccatag
     8161 gctccgcccc cctgacgagc atcacaaaaa tcgacgctca agtcagaggt ggcgaaaccc
     8221 gacaggacta taaagatacc aggcgtttcc ccctggaagc tccctcgtgc gctctcctgt
     8281 tccgaccctg ccgcttaccg gatacctgtc cgcctttctc ccttcgggaa gcgtggcgct
     8341 ttctcatagc tcacgctgta ggtatctcag ttcggtgtag gtcgttcgct ccaagctggg
     8401 ctgtgtgcac gaaccccccg ttcagcccga ccgctgcgcc ttatccggta actatcgtct
     8461 tgagtccaac ccggtaagac acgacttatc gccactggca gcagccactg gtaacaggat
     8521 tagcagagcg aggtatgtag gcggtgctac agagttcttg aagtggtggc ctaactacgg
     8581 ctacactaga aggacagtat ttggtatctg cgctctgctg aagccagtta ccttcggaaa
     8641 aagagttggt agctcttgat ccggcaaaca aaccaccgct ggtagcggtg gtttttttgt
     8701 ttgcaagcag cagattacgc gcagaaaaaa aggatctcaa gaagatcctt tgatcttttc
     8761 tacggggtct gacgctcagt ggaacgaaaa ctcacgttaa gggattttgg tcatgagatt
     8821 atcaaaaagg atcttcacct agatcctttt aaattaaaaa tgaagtttta aatcaatcta
     8881 aagtatatat gagtaaactt ggtctgacag ttaccaatgc ttaatcagtg aggcacctat
     8941 ctcagcgatc tgtctatttc gttcatccat agttgcctga ctccccgtcg tgtagataac
     9001 tacgatacgg gagggcttac catctggccc cagtgctgca atgataccgc gagacccacg
     9061 ctcaccggct ccagatttat cagcaataaa ccagccagcc ggaagggccg agcgcagaag
     9121 tggtcctgca actttatccg cctccatcca gtctattaat tgttgccggg aagctagagt
     9181 aagtagttcg ccagttaata gtttgcgcaa cgttgttgcc attgctacag gcatcgtggt
     9241 gtcacgctcg tcgtttggta tggcttcatt cagctccggt tcccaacgat caaggcgagt
     9301 tacatgatcc cccatgttgt gcaaaaaagc ggttagctcc ttcggtcctc cgatcgttgt
     9361 cagaagtaag ttggccgcag tgttatcact catggttatg gcagcactgc ataattctct
     9421 tactgtcatg ccatccgtaa gatgcttttc tgtgactggt gagtactcaa ccaagtcatt
     9481 ctgagaatag tgtatgcggc gaccgagttg ctcttgcccg gcgtcaatac gggataatac
     9541 cgcgccacat agcagaactt taaaagtgct catcattgga aaacgttctt cggggcgaaa
     9601 actctcaagg atcttaccgc tgttgagatc cagttcgatg taacccactc gtgcacccaa
     9661 ctgatcttca gcatctttta ctttcaccag cgtttctggg tgagcaaaaa caggaaggca
     9721 aaatgccgca aaaaagggaa taagggcgac acggaaatgt tgaatactca tactcttcct
     9781 ttttcaatat tattgaagca tttatcaggg ttattgtctc atgagcggat acatatttga
     9841 atgtatttag aaaaataaac aaataggggt tccgcgcaca tttccccgaa aagtgccaca
     9901 ctaaattgta agcgttaata ttttgttaaa attcgcgtta aatttttgtt aaatcagctc
     9961 attttttaac caataggccg aaatcggcaa aatcccttat aaatcaaaag a
//
